>Addgene plasmid #119151 | pColE1_sgRNA_pos8_AmpR | addgene full sequence | sequence record 229438 | Addgene NGS Result
TTTCCTGCGTTATCCCCTGATTCTGTGGATAACCGTGCGGCCCGAGAGCATCGATCCTAGCATGGATGCA
TTTGACAGCTAGCTCAGTCCTAGGTATAATGCTAGCGCCGTCCAGCTCGACCAGGAGTTTTAGAGCTAGA
AATAGCAAGTTAAAATAAGGCTAGTCCGTTATCAACTTGAAAAAGTGGCACCGAGTCGGTGCTTTTTTTC
CGGCTTATCGGTCAGTTTCACCTGATTTACGTAAAAACCCGCTTCGGCGGGTTTTTGCTTTTGGAGGGGC
AGAAAGATGAATGACTGTCCACGACGCTATACCCAAAAGAAAAAGCTTGAAAGAATCGATCGATCCCGAA
TGAGTAGTACAGCGGCCGCGATTATCAAAAAGGATCTTCACCTAGATCCTTTTAAATTAAAAATGAAGTT
TTAAATCAATCTAAAGTATATATGAGTAAACTTGGTCTGACAGTTACCAATGCTTAATCAGTGAGGCACC
TATCTCAGCGATCTGTCTATTTCGTTCATCCATAGTTGCCTGACTCCCCGTCGTGTAGATAACTACGATA
CGGGAGGGCTTACCATCTGGCCCCAGTGCTGCAATGATACCGCGGGACCCACGCTCACCGGCTCCAGATT
TATCAGCAATAAACCAGCCAGCCGGAAGGGCCGAGCGCAGAAGTGGTCCTGCAACTTTATCCGCCTCCAT
CCAGTCTATTAATTGTTGCCGGGAAGCTAGAGTAAGTAGTTCGCCAGTTAATAGTTTGCGCAACGTTGTT
GCCATTGCTACAGGCATCGTGGTGTCACGCTCGTCGTTTGGTATGGCTTCATTCAGCTCCGGTTCCCAAC
GATCAAGGCGAGTTACATGATCCCCCATGTTGTGCAAAAAAGCGGTTAGCTCCTTCGGTCCTCCGATCGT
TGTCAGAAGTAAGTTGGCCGCAGTGTTATCACTCATGGTTATGGCAGCACTGCATAATTCTCTTACTGTC
ATGCCATCCGTAAGATGCTTTTCTGTGACTGGTGAGTACTCAACCAAGTCATTCTGAGAATAGTGTATGC
GGCGACCGAGTTGCTCTTGCCCGGCGTCAATACGGGATAATACCGCGCCACATAGCAGAACTTTAAAAGT
GCTCATCATTGGAAAACGTTCTTCGGGGCGAAAACTCTCAAGGATCTTACCGCTGTTGAGATCCAGTTCG
ATGTAACCCACTCGTGCACCCAACTGATCTTCAGCATCTTTTACTTTCACCAGCGTTTCTGGGTGAGCAA
AAACAGGAAGGCAAAATGCCGCAAAAAAGGGAATAAGGGCGACACGGAAATGTTGAATACTCATACTCTT
CCTTTTTCAATATTATTGAAGCATTTATCAGGGTTATTGTCTCATGAGCGGATACATATTTGAATGTATT
TAGAAAAATAAACAAATAGGGGTTCCGCGCACATTTCCCCGAAAAGTGCCACCTGTCATGACCAAAATCC
CTTAACGTGAGTTTTCGTTCCACTGAGCGTCAGACCCCGTAGAAAAGATCAAAGGATCTTCTTGAGATCC
TTTTTTTCTGCGCGTAATCTGCTGCTTGCAAACAAAAAAACCACCGCTACCAGCGGTGGTTTGTTTGCCG
GATCAAGAGCTACCAACTCTTTTTCCGAAGGTAACTGGCTTCAGCAGAGCGCAGATACCAAATACTGTTC
TTCTAGTGTAGCCGTAGTTAGGCCACCACTTCAAGAACTCTGTAGCACCGCCTACATACCTCGCTCTGCT
AATCCTGTTACCAGTGGCTGCTGCCAGTGGCGATAAGTCGTGTCTTACCGGGTTGGACTCAAGACGATAG
TTACCGGATAAGGCGCAGCGGTCGGGCTGAACGGGGGGTTCGTGCACACAGCCCAGCTTGGAGCGAACGA
CCTACACCGAACTGAGATACCTACAGCGTGAGCTATGAGAAAGCGCCACGCTTCCCGAAGGGAGAAAGGC
GGACAGGTATCCGGTAAGCGGCAGGGTCGGAACAGGAGAGCGCACGAGGGAGCTTCCAGGGGGAAACGCC
TGGTATCTTTATAGTCCTGTCGGGTTTCGCCACCTCTGACTTGAGCGTCGATTTTTGTGATGCTCGTCAG
GGGGGCGGAGCCTATGGAAAAACGCCAGCAACGCGGCCTTTTTACGGTTCCTGGCCTTTTGCTGGCCTTT
TGCTCACATGTTC
Features (pLannotate 1.2.2; 6 found; start..end, strand, type, name):
     72..106     +  promoter       J23119 promoter: bacterial promoter (Registry of Standard Biological Parts BBa J23119)
    106..126     -  CDS            VN155(I152L) (fragment): improved N-terminal fragment of mVenus for use in bimolecular fluorescence complementation (BiFC) (Kodama and Hu, 2010)
    127..202     +  misc_RNA       gRNA scaffold: guide RNA scaffold for the Streptococcus pyogenes CRISPR/Cas9 system
    464..1324    -  CDS            AmpR: β-lactamase; bla; confers resistance to ampicillin, carbenicillin, and related antibiotics
   1325..1429    -  promoter       AmpR promoter: bla
   1532..2120    +  rep_origin     ori: high-copy-number ColE1/pMB1/pBR322/pUC origin of replication
