[The description below was written by a language model from this plasmid's Addgene catalogue record and pLannotate feature annotations shown in this document.]
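Description:
pColE1_sgRNA_pos8_AmpR is a small (about 2.2 kb) bacterial CRISPR plasmid built on the YTK095 backbone that expresses a single guide RNA. It replicates at high copy from a ColE1/pMB1-type origin and is selected with ampicillin through a β-lactamase (AmpR) gene driven by its own bla promoter. These maintenance elements and the sgRNA cassette make up essentially all of the annotated content.

The payload is a compact transcription unit in which the strong constitutive synthetic bacterial promoter J23119 sits directly upstream of a 20-nucleotide spacer, which is fused to the Streptococcus pyogenes Cas9 guide RNA scaffold. The spacer is designed against a site designated "position 8" in the companion reporter plasmid pColE1_70a_deGFP_KanR. The feature table labels the roughly 20-nt interval between the promoter and scaffold as a reverse-strand fragment of an mVenus-derived BiFC coding sequence. This is best read as an automated annotation artefact, since the guide matches GFP-family sequence because it targets deGFP; it is not a real coding element in this plasmid. No Cas9 or dCas9 gene is annotated here, so the nuclease must be supplied separately. No terminator is annotated downstream of the scaffold.

According to the record, the plasmid belongs to a set developed for an educational module that explores CRISPR technologies in a cell-free transcription-translation system. In that setting, the guide would direct a Cas9-type protein to the deGFP reporter so that the effect of targeting this position can be read out as a change in fluorescence. Part of the construct derives from an earlier plasmid made by a collaborating laboratory.
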