Addgene plasmid #119151: pColE1_sgRNA_pos8_AmpR
Purpose: Encodes sgRNA targeting position 8 in pColE1_70a_deGFP_KanR
Depositing lab: Vincent Noireaux. Publication: An educational module to explore CRISPR technologies with a cell-free transcription-translation system. Collias D, Marshall R, Collins SP, Beisel CL, Noireaux V. Synth Biol (Oxf). 2019 Jan 21;4(1):ysz005. doi: 10.1093/synbio/ysz005. eCollection 2019. PubMed 32995532.
Backbone
  Vector backbone: YTK095
  Vector type: CRISPR
Growth in bacteria
  Bacterial resistance: Ampicillin, 100 μg/mL
  Growth temperature: 37°C
  Growth strain: DH5alpha
  Copy number: High Copy
Gene/Insert
  Gene/Insert name: sgRNA targeting position 8 in pColE1_70a_deGFP_KanR (alt name: sgRNA-pos8)
  gRNA/shRNA sequence: GCCGTCCAGCTCGACCAGGA
Resource information
  A portion of this plasmid was derived from a plasmid made by: Dr. Chase Beisel Lab
Terms and licenses: Academic/Nonprofit Terms; Industry Terms: Not Available to Industry
Depositor comments: Marshall et al. 2018 (PMID: 29304331)
How to cite: pColE1_sgRNA_pos8_AmpR was a gift from Vincent Noireaux (Addgene plasmid # 119151 ; http://n2t.net/addgene:119151 ; RRID:Addgene_119151)
